Addgene plasmid #160175: 33 pCOLI_S_Myc
Purpose: (Empty Backbone) N-term Myc 3C cleavable Spec resistant bacterial expression vector
Depositing lab: John Weir. Depositing organization: Friedrich Miescher Laboratory. Publication: InteBac - An integrated bacterial and baculovirus expression vector suite. Altmannova V, Blaha A, Astrinidis S, Reichle H, Weir JR. Protein Sci. 2020 Sep 21. doi: 10.1002/pro.3957. PubMed 32955754.
Backbone
  Vector backbone: pCDF
  Modifications to backbone: Custom MCS added to the vector for full compatibility within the InteBac system. 3C cleavable 6xHis-6xMyc fusion added to N-terminus.
  Vector type: Bacterial Expression
  Promoter: T7
  Tag / fusion protein: 6xHis (N terminal on backbone); 6xMyc (N terminal on backbone)
Growth in bacteria
  Bacterial resistance: Spectinomycin and Streptomycin, 50 & 50 μg/mL
  Growth temperature: 37°C
  Growth strain: DH5alpha
  Copy number: Unknown
Gene/Insert
  Cloning method: Gibson Cloning
  Sequencing primers: 5′ T7_fwd; 3′ T7_rev
Terms and licenses: Academic/Nonprofit Terms; Industry Terms: Not Available to Industry
Depositor comments: Addgene NGS was unable to completely resolve all bases in the CloDF13 Origin. The plasmid has been successfully propagated at Addgene and these ambiguous bases do not appear to have a functional impact on the plasmid
How to cite: 33 pCOLI_S_Myc was a gift from John Weir (Addgene plasmid # 160175 ; http://n2t.net/addgene:160175 ; RRID:Addgene_160175)
