[The description below was written by a language model from this plasmid's Addgene catalogue record and pLannotate feature annotations shown in this document.]
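Description:
33 pCOLI_S_Myc is an empty bacterial expression backbone from the InteBac vector suite, built on pCDF and only about 2.7 kb in size. It replicates in E. coli from the CloDF13 (CDF) origin, which is compatible with other common origin classes and so allows the plasmid to be maintained alongside other expression plasmids in the same cell. Selection relies on the aadA aminoglycoside adenylyltransferase gene (SmR), which confers resistance to spectinomycin and streptomycin and appears to be driven by the bla (AmpR) promoter annotated immediately upstream of it. The copy number is not recorded.

The expression cassette consists of a T7 promoter, the efficient ribosome binding site from phage T7 gene 10, an N-terminal 6xHis-6xMyc fusion separated from the cloning position by a 3C protease cleavage site, a custom multiple cloning site shared across the InteBac system, and a T7 terminator. Transcription therefore requires a host that supplies T7 RNA polymerase. No lac operator or lacI gene is annotated. A gene of interest is inserted by Gibson assembly downstream of the tags, giving a protein that can be purified through the His tag, detected or captured through the Myc epitopes, and then released from both tags by 3C cleavage.

The automated annotation recognises only a short piece of the Myc array (labelled as a 13xMyc fragment) and does not mark the His tag or 3C site. The small TcR, SET1 and CAP-binding-site hits are probably vector remnants or partial matches rather than functional parts. The depositor and sequencing-derived records agree apart from a single base of length, within the CloDF13 origin, where sequencing left some bases unresolved without apparent effect on propagation.
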