Features (pLannotate 1.2.2; 10 found; start..end, strand, type, name):
    130..221     -  promoter       AmpR promoter: bla
    269..1007    -  rep_origin     CloDF13 ori: Plasmids containing the CloDF13 (CDF) origin of replication can be propagated in E. coli cells that contain additional plasmids with compatible origins.
   1104..1168    -  CDS            TcR (fragment): tetracycline efflux protein; tet; confers resistance to tetracycline
   1183..1204    -  protein_bind   CAP binding site: CAP binding activates transcription in the presence of cAMP. E. coli catabolite activator protein
   1217..1235    +  promoter       T7 promoter: promoter for bacteriophage T7 RNA polymerase
   1273..1295    +  RBS            RBS: efficient ribosome binding site from bacteriophage T7 gene 10 (Olins and Rangwala, 1989)
   1537..1559    +  CDS            13xMyc (fragment): 13 tandem Myc epitope tags
   1746..1795    +  CDS            SET1 (fragment): solubility-enhancement tag derived from T7 phage gene 10B
   1803..1850    +  terminator     T7 terminator: transcription terminator for bacteriophage T7 RNA polymerase
   2021..129     -  CDS            SmR (across the origin): aminoglycoside adenylyltransferase (Murphy, 1985); aadA; confers resistance to spectinomycin and streptomycin
>Addgene plasmid #160175 | 33 pCOLI_S_Myc | depositor full sequence | sequence record 310330 | 33 pCOLI_S_Myc sequence 2683 bps
CTTCAGGCCGCCATCCACTGCGGAGCCGTACAAATGTACGGCCAGCAACGTCGGTTCGAGATGGCGCTCG
ATGACGCCAACTACCTCTGATAGTTGAGTCGATACTTCGGCGATCACCGCTTCCCTCATACTCTTCCTTT
TTCAATATTATTGAAGCATTTATCAGGGTTATTGTCTCATGAGCGGATACATATTTGAATGTATTTAGAA
AAATAAACAAATAGCTAGCTCACTCGGTCGCTACGCTCCGGGCGTGAGACTGCGGCGGGCGCTGCGGACA
CATACAAAGTTACCCACAGATTCCGTGGATAAGCAGGGGACTAACATGTGAGGCAAAACAGCAGGGCCGC
GCCGGTGGCGTTTTTCCATAGGCTCCGCCCTCCTGCCAGAGTTCACATAAACAGACGCTTTTCCGGTGCA
TCTGTGGGAGCCGTGAGGCTCAACCATGAATCTGACAGTACGGGCGAAACCCGACAGGACTTAAAGATCC
CCACCGTTTCCGGCGGGTCGCTCCCTCTTGCGCTCTCCTGTTCCGACCCTGCCGTTTACCGGATACCTGT
TCCGCCTTTCTCCCTTACGGGAAGTGTGGCGCTTTCTCATAGCTCACACACTGGTATCTCGGCTCGGTGT
AGGTCGTTCGCTCCAAGCTGGGCTGTAAGCAAGAACTCCCCGTTCAGCCCGACTGCTGCGCCTTATCCGG
TAACTGTTCACTTGAGTCCAACCCGGAAAAGCACGGTAAAACGCCACTGGCAGCAGCCATTGGTAACTGG
GAGTTCGCAGAGGATTTGTTTAGCTAAACACGCGGTTGCTCTTGAAGTGTGCGCCAAAGTCCGGCTACAC
TGGAAGGACAGATTTGGTTGCTGTGCTCTGCGAAAGCCAGTTACCACGGTTAAGCAGTTCCCCAACTGAC
TTAACCTTCGATCAAACCACCTCCCCAGGTGGTTTTTTCGTTTACAGGGCAAAAGATTACGCGCAGAAAA
AAAGGATCTCAAGAAGATCCTTTGATCTTTTCTACTGAACCGCTCTAGATTTCAGTGCAATTTATCTCTT
CAAATGTAGCACCTGAAGTCAGCCCCATACGATATAAGTTGTAATTCTCATGTTAGTCATGCCCCGCGCC
CACCGGAAGGAGCTGACTGGGTTGAAGGCTCTCAAGGGCATCGGTCGAGATCCCGGTGCCTAATGAGTGA
GCTAACTTACATTAATTGCGTTGCGCTAATACGACTCACTATAGGGAGACCACAACGGTTTCCCTCCGGC
TCCGGAAATAATTTTGTTTAACTTTAAGAAGGAGATATACATATGGGAAGTTCTCATCACCACCATCATC
ATAGTTCGGGCTCCGAGCAGAAACTTATCTCTGAGGAAGACTTAAATGGGGAGCAGAAGTTGATCTCGGA
GGAAGATCTGAATGGTGAGCAAAAGTTAATCTCCGAAGAAGACTTGAATGGCGAACAAAAACTGATCTCA
GAGGAAGATTTGAACGGCGAACAGAAGTTAATCTCTGAGGAGGATCTGAACGGAGAACAGAAACTTATTT
CGGAAGAAGATTTGAACGGGTCGAGTGGTAGTCTGGAAGTTCTGTTCCAGGGGCCCGGATCCCGGTCCGA
CATATGAGCGCGCGGAATTCAAAGGCCTACGTCGACGAGCTCACTAGTCGCGGCCGCTTTCGAATCTAGA
GCCTGCAGTCTCGACAAGCTTGTCGAGAAGTACTAGAGGATGTACAACGCGTGCGCGCTGATCCGGCTGC
TAACAAAGCCCGAAAGGAAGCTGAGTTGGCTGCTGCCACCGCTGAGCAATAACTAGCATAACCCCTTGGG
GCCTCTAAACGGGTCTTGAGGGGTTTTTTGCTGAAACCTCAGGCATTTGAGAAGCACACGGTCACACTGC
TTCCGGTAGTCAATAAACCGGTAAACCAGCAATAGACATAAGCGGCTATTTAACGACCCTGCCCTGAACC
GACGACCGGGTCATCGTGGCCGGATCTTGCGGCCCCTCGGCTTGAACGAATTGTTAGACATTATTTGCCG
ACTACCTTGGTGATCTCGCCTTTCACGTAGTGGACAAATTCTTCCAACTGATCTGCGCGCGAGGCCAAGC
GATCTTCTTCTTGTCCAAGATAAGCCTGTCTAGCTTCAAGTATGACGGGCTGATACTGGGCCGGCAGGCG
CTCCATTGCCCAGTCGGCAGCGACATCCTTCGGCGCGATTTTGCCGGTTACTGCGCTGTACCAAATGCGG
GACAACGTAAGCACTACATTTCGCTCATCGCCAGCCCAGTCGGGCGGCGAGTTCCATAGCGTTAAGGTTT
CATTTAGCGCCTCAAATAGATCCTGTTCAGGAACCGGATCAAAGAGTTCCTCCGCCGCTGGACCTACCAA
GGCAACGCTATGTTCTCTTGCTTTTGTCAGCAAGATAGCCAGATCAATGTCGATCGTGGCTGGCTCGAAG
ATACCTGCAAGAATGTCATTGCGCTGCCATTCTCCAAATTGCAGTTCGCGCTTAGCTGGATAACGCCACG
GAATGATGTCGTCGTGCACAACAATGGTGACTTCTACAGCGCGGAGAATCTCGCTCTCTCCAGGGGAAGC
CGAAGTTTCCAAAAGGTCGTTGATCAAAGCTCGCCGCGTTGTTTCATCAAGCCTTACGGTCACCGTAACC
AGCAAATCAATATCACTGTGTGG
