Features (pLannotate 1.2.2; 10 found; start..end, strand, type, name):
    130..221     -  promoter       AmpR promoter: bla
    269..1008    -  rep_origin     CloDF13 ori: Plasmids containing the CloDF13 (CDF) origin of replication can be propagated in E. coli cells that contain additional plasmids with compatible origins.
   1105..1169    -  CDS            TcR (fragment): tetracycline efflux protein; tet; confers resistance to tetracycline
   1184..1205    -  protein_bind   CAP binding site: CAP binding activates transcription in the presence of cAMP. E. coli catabolite activator protein
   1218..1236    +  promoter       T7 promoter: promoter for bacteriophage T7 RNA polymerase
   1274..1296    +  RBS            RBS: efficient ribosome binding site from bacteriophage T7 gene 10 (Olins and Rangwala, 1989)
   1538..1560    +  CDS            13xMyc (fragment): 13 tandem Myc epitope tags
   1747..1796    +  CDS            SET1 (fragment): solubility-enhancement tag derived from T7 phage gene 10B
   1804..1851    +  terminator     T7 terminator: transcription terminator for bacteriophage T7 RNA polymerase
   2022..129     -  CDS            SmR (across the origin): aminoglycoside adenylyltransferase (Murphy, 1985); aadA; confers resistance to spectinomycin and streptomycin
>Addgene plasmid #160175 | 33 pCOLI_S_Myc | addgene full sequence | sequence record 319355 | Addgene NGS Result
CTTCAGGCCGCCATCCACTGCGGAGCCGTACAAATGTACGGCCAGCAACGTCGGTTCGAGATGGCGCTCG
ATGACGCCAACTACCTCTGATAGTTGAGTCGATACTTCGGCGATCACCGCTTCCCTCATACTCTTCCTTT
TTCAATATTATTGAAGCATTTATCAGGGTTATTGTCTCATGAGCGGATACATATTTGAATGTATTTAGAA
AAATAAACAAATAGCTAGCTCACTCGGTCGCTACGCTCCGGGCGTGAGACTGCGGCGGGCGCTGCGGACA
CATACAAAGTTACCCACAGATTCCGTGGATAAGCAGGGGACTAACATGTGAGGCAAAACAGCAGGGCCGC
GCCGGTGGCGTTTTTCCATAGGCTCCGCCCTCCTGCCAGAGTTCACATAAACAGACGCTTTTCCGGTGCA
TCTGTGGGAGCCGTGAGGCTCAACCATGAATCTGACAGTACGGGCGAAACCCGACAGGACTTAAAGATCC
CCACCGTTTCCGGCGGGTCGCTCCCTCTTGCGCTCTCCTGTTCCGACCCTGCCGTTTACCGGATACCTGT
TCCGCCTTTCTCCCTTACGGGAAGTGTGGCGCTTTCTCATAGCTCACACACTGGTATCTCGGCTCGGTGT
AGGTCGTTCGCTCCAAGCTGGGCTGTAAGCAAGAACTCCCCGTTCAGCCCGACTGCTGCGCCTTATCCGG
TAACTGTTCACTTGAGTCCAACCCGGAAAAGCACGGTAAAACGCCACTGGCAGCAGCCATTGGTAACTGG
GAGTTCGCAGAGGATTTGTTTAGCTAAACACGCGGTTGCTCTTGAAGTGTGCGCCAAAGTCCGGCTACAC
TGGAAGGACAGATTTGGTTGCTGTGCTCTGCGAAAGCCAGTTACCACGGTTAAGNCAGTTSSSSAACTGN
CTTAACCTTCGATCAAACCACCTCCCCAGGTGGTTTTTTCGTTTACAGGGCAAAAGATTACGCGCAGAAA
AAAAGGATCTCAAGAAGATCCTTTGATCTTTTCTACTGAACCGCTCTAGATTTCAGTGCAATTTATCTCT
TCAAATGTAGCACCTGAAGTCAGCCCCATACGATATAAGTTGTAATTCTCATGTTAGTCATGCCCCGCGC
CCACCGGAAGGAGCTGACTGGGTTGAAGGCTCTCAAGGGCATCGGTCGAGATCCCGGTGCCTAATGAGTG
AGCTAACTTACATTAATTGCGTTGCGCTAATACGACTCACTATAGGGAGACCACAACGGTTTCCCTCCGG
CTCCGGAAATAATTTTGTTTAACTTTAAGAAGGAGATATACATATGGGAAGTTCTCATCACCACCATCAT
CATAGTTCGGGCTCCGAGCAGAAACTTATCTCTGAGGAAGACTTAAATGGGGAGCAGAAGTTGATCTCGG
AGGAAGATCTGAATGGTGAGCAAAAGTTAATCTCCGAAGAAGACTTGAATGGCGAACAAAAACTGATCTC
AGAGGAAGATTTGAACGGCGAACAGAAGTTAATCTCTGAGGAGGATCTGAACGGAGAACAGAAACTTATT
TCGGAAGAAGATTTGAACGGGTCGAGTGGTAGTCTGGAAGTTCTGTTCCAGGGGCCCGGATCCCGGTCCG
ACATATGAGCGCGCGGAATTCAAAGGCCTACGTCGACGAGCTCACTAGTCGCGGCCGCTTTCGAATCTAG
AGCCTGCAGTCTCGACAAGCTTGTCGAGAAGTACTAGAGGATGTACAACGCGTGCGCGCTGATCCGGCTG
CTAACAAAGCCCGAAAGGAAGCTGAGTTGGCTGCTGCCACCGCTGAGCAATAACTAGCATAACCCCTTGG
GGCCTCTAAACGGGTCTTGAGGGGTTTTTTGCTGAAACCTCAGGCATTTGAGAAGCACACGGTCACACTG
CTTCCGGTAGTCAATAAACCGGTAAACCAGCAATAGACATAAGCGGCTATTTAACGACCCTGCCCTGAAC
CGACGACCGGGTCATCGTGGCCGGATCTTGCGGCCCCTCGGCTTGAACGAATTGTTAGACATTATTTGCC
GACTACCTTGGTGATCTCGCCTTTCACGTAGTGGACAAATTCTTCCAACTGATCTGCGCGCGAGGCCAAG
CGATCTTCTTCTTGTCCAAGATAAGCCTGTCTAGCTTCAAGTATGACGGGCTGATACTGGGCCGGCAGGC
GCTCCATTGCCCAGTCGGCAGCGACATCCTTCGGCGCGATTTTGCCGGTTACTGCGCTGTACCAAATGCG
GGACAACGTAAGCACTACATTTCGCTCATCGCCAGCCCAGTCGGGCGGCGAGTTCCATAGCGTTAAGGTT
TCATTTAGCGCCTCAAATAGATCCTGTTCAGGAACCGGATCAAAGAGTTCCTCCGCCGCTGGACCTACCA
AGGCAACGCTATGTTCTCTTGCTTTTGTCAGCAAGATAGCCAGATCAATGTCGATCGTGGCTGGCTCGAA
GATACCTGCAAGAATGTCATTGCGCTGCCATTCTCCAAATTGCAGTTCGCGCTTAGCTGGATAACGCCAC
GGAATGATGTCGTCGTGCACAACAATGGTGACTTCTACAGCGCGGAGAATCTCGCTCTCTCCAGGGGAAG
CCGAAGTTTCCAAAAGGTCGTTGATCAAAGCTCGCCGCGTTGTTTCATCAAGCCTTACGGTCACCGTAAC
CAGCAAATCAATATCACTGTGTGG
